Addgene plasmid #122472: pFRT/TO/GFP-SCAF8 (CRISPR_resistant)
Purpose: Dox-inducible GFP (N-terminal tag) SCAF8 expression
Depositing lab: Jesper Svejstrup. Publication: SCAF4 and SCAF8, mRNA Anti-Terminator Proteins. Gregersen LH, Mitter R, Ugalde AP, Nojima T, Proudfoot NJ, Agami R, Stewart A, Svejstrup JQ. Cell. 2019 May 10. pii: S0092-8674(19)30457-X. doi: 10.1016/j.cell.2019.04.038. PubMed 31104839.
Backbone
  Vector backbone: pFRT/TO/GFP
  Backbone size w/o insert (bp): 6032
  Total vector size (bp): 9848
  Vector type: Mammalian Expression
  Selectable markers: Hygromycin
Growth in bacteria
  Bacterial resistance: Ampicillin, 100 μg/mL
  Growth temperature: 37°C
  Growth strain: DH5alpha
  Copy number: High Copy
Gene/Insert
  Gene/Insert name: SCAF8
  Species: H. sapiens (human)
  Insert size (bp): 3816
  Mutation: Synonymous mutations conferring resistance to gRNAs described in Gregersen et al.
  GenBank ID: NM_014892.4
  Entrez Gene: SCAF8 (a.k.a. RBM16)
  Promoter: CMV
  Tag / fusion protein: GFP (N terminal on backbone)
  Cloning method: Gateway Cloning
  Sequencing primers: 5′ CMV; 3′ BGH Reverse
Terms and licenses: Academic/Nonprofit Terms; Industry Terms: Not Available to Industry
How to cite: pFRT/TO/GFP-SCAF8 (CRISPR_resistant) was a gift from Jesper Svejstrup (Addgene plasmid # 122472 ; http://n2t.net/addgene:122472 ; RRID:Addgene_122472)
