[The description below was written by a language model from this plasmid's Addgene catalogue record and pLannotate feature annotations shown in this document.]
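Description:
pFRT/TO/GFP-SCAF8 (CRISPR_resistant) is a mammalian expression plasmid of about 9.8 kb, built on the pFRT/TO/GFP backbone, for doxycycline-inducible expression of human SCAF8 (also known as RBM16) carrying an N-terminal GFP tag. It is propagated in E. coli through a high-copy ColE1/pUC-type origin with ampicillin resistance. A partial f1 origin and lac promoter/operator remnants are also annotated in the backbone.

The expression cassette is driven by the CMV enhancer and promoter, followed immediately by two short tet operator-like elements. This arrangement keeps transcription repressed in cells expressing the Tet repressor until doxycycline or tetracycline is added. EGFP sits upstream of an attB1 site, and the SCAF8 coding sequence follows, closed by attB2, reflecting insertion by Gateway recombination. The transcript ends at a bGH polyadenylation signal. A V5 tag is annotated downstream of attB2, but the record lists only GFP as a tag and does not say whether V5 is translated. The SCAF8 sequence carries synonymous mutations that make it resistant to the guide RNAs used in the associated study while leaving the protein unchanged.

An FRT site lies directly upstream of a hygromycin resistance gene with no full promoter annotated in front of it, followed by an SV40 polyadenylation signal. This layout is typical of FLP-mediated single-copy integration into a genomic FRT landing site, with hygromycin selection of integrants. The design suits re-expression or rescue of SCAF8 in CRISPR-edited cells, and the GFP tag could serve for imaging or pulldown, although the record does not state these uses. The Addgene-sequenced record is slightly shorter (9,764 nt) than the depositor sequence (9,848 nt), though the main features agree.
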