Features (pLannotate 1.2.2; 27 found; start..end, strand, type, name):
      1..42      +  CDS            V5 tag: epitope tag from simian virus 5
     70..122     -  misc_feature   bom (fragment): basis of mobility region from pBR322
    277..656     +  enhancer       CMV enhancer: human cytomegalovirus immediate early enhancer
    729..746     -  promoter       CMV promoter (fragment): human cytomegalovirus (CMV) immediate early promoter
    809..860     +  promoter       CMVd2 promoter: truncated human cytomegalovirus (CMV) immediate early promoter that yields moderately reduced expression relative to the full-length promoter
    862..881     +  promoter       PLtetO-1 promoter (fragment): modified phage lambda PL promoter with tet operator sites (Lutz and Bujard, 1997)
    883..902     +  promoter       PLtetO-1 promoter (fragment): modified phage lambda PL promoter with tet operator sites (Lutz and Bujard, 1997)
    910..943     +  promoter       TRE3GV promoter (fragment): 3rd-generation Tet-responsive promoter that can be activated by binding of Tet-On® 3G, optimized for retroviral and lentiviral vectors
   1032..1748    +  CDS            EGFP: EGFP is a basic (constitutively fluorescent) green fluorescent protein published in 1996, derived from Aequorea victoria. It is reported to be a rapidly-maturing weak dimer with moderate acid sensitivity.
   1755..1779    +  protein_bind   attB1: mutant version of attB; recombination site for the Gateway® BP reaction BP Clonase™
   1785..5597    +  CDS            SCAF8: SCAF8_HUMAN - Also known as CCAP7 From Homo sapiens (Human).
   5602..5626    -  protein_bind   attB2: mutant version of attB; recombination site for the Gateway® BP reaction BP Clonase™
   5679..5720    +  CDS            V5 tag: epitope tag from simian virus 5
   5806..6030    +  polyA_signal   bGH poly(A) signal: bovine growth hormone polyadenylation signal
   6034..6055    +  promoter       SV40 promoter (fragment): SV40 enhancer and early promoter
   6076..6309    +  rep_origin     f1 ori (fragment) (sequence partly withheld): f1 bacteriophage origin of replication; arrow indicates direction of (+) strand synthesis
   6314..6361    +  protein_bind   FRT: FLP-mediated recombination occurs in the 8-bp core sequence TCTAGAAA (Turan and Bode, 2011). FLP recombinase from the Saccharomyces cerevisiae 2μ plasmid
   6369..7391    +  CDS            HygR: hygromycin B phosphotransferase confers resistance to hygromycin
   7401..7526    +  CDS            ble (fragment): BLE_KLEPN - Experimental evidence at protein level: Swiss-Prot protein existence level 1. Binding protein with a strong affinity to the bleomycin family of antibiotics. Binds to CL990; an antimitotic-antibiotic compound. From Klebsiella pneumoniae.
   7521..7642    +  polyA_signal   SV40 poly(A) signal: SV40 polyadenylation signal
   7715..7731    -  protein_bind   lac operator: The lac repressor binds to the lac operator to inhibit transcription in E. coli. This inhibition can be relieved by adding lactose or isopropyl-β-D-thiogalactopyranoside (IPTG). lac repressor encoded by lacI
   7739..7769    -  promoter       lac promoter: promoter for the E. coli lac operon
   7784..7805    -  protein_bind   CAP binding site: CAP binding activates transcription in the presence of cAMP. E. coli catabolite activator protein
   7818..7910    -  CDS            lacI (fragment): lac repressor; lacI; The lac repressor binds to the lac operator to inhibit transcription in E. coli. This inhibition can be relieved by adding lactose or isopropyl-β-D-thiogalactopyranoside (IPTG).
   8093..8681    -  rep_origin     ori: high-copy-number ColE1/pMB1/pBR322/pUC origin of replication
   8852..9712    -  CDS            AmpR: β-lactamase; bla; confers resistance to ampicillin, carbenicillin, and related antibiotics
   9713..9817    -  promoter       AmpR promoter: bla
>Addgene plasmid #122472 | pFRT/TO/GFP-SCAF8 (CRISPR_resistant) | depositor full sequence | sequence record 234025 | pFRT/TO/GFP-SCAF8 (CRISPR_resistant) sequence 9848 bps
GGTAAGCCTATCCCTAACCCTCTCCTCGGTCTCGATTCTACGGACGGATCGGGAGATCTCCCGATCCCCT
ATGGTGCACTCTCAGTACAATCTGCTCTGATGCCGCATAGTTAAGCCAGTATCTGCTCCCTGCTTGTGTG
TTGGAGGTCGCTGAGTAGTGCGCGAGCAAAATTTAAGCTACAACAAGGCAAGGCTTGACCGACAATTGCA
TGAAGAATCTGCTTAGGGTTAGGCGTTTTGCGCTGCTTCGCGATGTACGGGCCAGATATACGCGTTGACA
TTGATTATTGACTAGTTATTAATAGTAATCAATTACGGGGTCATTAGTTCATAGCCCATATATGGAGTTC
CGCGTTACATAACTTACGGTAAATGGCCCGCCTGGCTGACCGCCCAACGACCCCCGCCCATTGACGTCAA
TAATGACGTATGTTCCCATAGTAACGCCAATAGGGACTTTCCATTGACGTCAATGGGTGGAGTATTTACG
GTAAACTGCCCACTTGGCAGTACATCAAGTGTATCATATGCCAAGTACGCCCCCTATTGACGTCAATGAC
GGTAAATGGCCCGCCTGGCATTATGCCCAGTACATGACCTTATGGGACTTTCCTACTTGGCAGTACATCT
ACGTATTAGTCATCGCTATTACCATGGTGATGCGGTTTTGGCAGTACATCAATGGGCGTGGATAGCGGTT
TGACTCACGGGGATTTCCAAGTCTCCACCCCATTGACGTCAATGGGAGTTTGTTTTGGAACCAAAATCAA
CGGGACTTTCCAAAATGTCGTAACAACTCCGCCCCATTGACGCAAATGGGCGGTAGGCGTGTACGGTGGG
AGGTCTATATAAGCAGAGCTCTCCCTATCAGTGATAGAGATCTCCCTATCAGTGATAGAGATCGTCGACG
AGCTCGTTTAGTGAACCGTCAGATCGCCTGGAGACGCCATCCACGCTGTTTTGACCTCCATAGAAGACAC
CGGGACCGATCCAGCCTCCGGACTCTAGCGTTTAAACTTAAGCTTGGTACCATGGTGAGCAAGGGCGAGG
AGCTGTTCACCGGGGTGGTGCCCATCCTGGTCGAGCTGGACGGCGACGTAAACGGCCACAAGTTCAGCGT
GTCCGGCGAGGGCGAGGGCGATGCCACCTACGGCAAGCTGACCCTGAAGTTCATCTGCACCACCGGCAAG
CTGCCCGTGCCCTGGCCCACCCTCGTGACCACCCTGACCTACGGCGTGCAGTGCTTCAGCCGCTACCCCG
ACCACATGAAGCAGCACGACTTCTTCAAGTCCGCCATGCCCGAAGGCTACGTCCAGGAGCGCACCATCTT
CTTCAAGGACGACGGCAACTACAAGACCCGCGCCGAGGTGAAGTTCGAGGGCGACACCCTGGTGAACCGC
ATCGAGCTGAAGGGCATCGACTTCAAGGAGGACGGCAACATCCTGGGGCACAAGCTGGAGTACAACTACA
ACAGCCACAACGTCTATATCATGGCCGACAAGCAGAAGAACGGCATCAAGGTGAACTTCAAGATCCGCCA
CAACATCGAGGACGGCAGCGTGCAGCTCGCCGACCACTACCAGCAGAACACCCCCATCGGCGACGGCCCC
GTGCTGCTGCCCGACAACCACTACCTGAGCACCCAGTCCGCCCTGAGCAAAGACCCCAACGAGAAGCGCG
ATCACATGGTCCTGCTGGAGTTCGTGACCGCCGCCGGGATCACTCTCGGCATGGACGAGCTGTACAAGAA
GCTTACAAGTTTGTACAAAAAAGCAGGCTTCACCATGGAGGCCGTGAAGACCTTCAATAGCGAGTTGTAT
TCCCTGAATGACTATAAACCACCCATTTCGAAAGCGAAAATGACCCAAATTACTAAGGCAGCCATCAAAG
CTATTAAGTTCTATAAACATGTGGTACAGAGTGTTGAGAAGTTTATTCAGAAATGTAAACCAGAATACAA
AGTACCTGGACTTTATGTTATTGACTCCATTGTGCGACAATCCCGACATCAGTTTGGTCAAGAAAAGGAT
GTGTTTGCACCCAGATTTAGTAATAACATCATTAGCACTTTCCAGAATTTATATCGTTGCCCTGGGGATG
ACAAGAGTAAAATAGTGAGAGTACTAAACTTATGGCAGAAGAATAATGTATTTAAGAGTGAGATTATTCA
GCCCCTTTTGGATATGGCAGCCGGGATTCCGCCTCCAGTTGTCACACCTGTTTTGGCCAGCACTACCACT
GCTATGAGCAATACTCCAGGAACTCCAGTCACGCCGGTCACGCCTGCCAATGTGGTTCAGGGATTGCCAG
ACCCATGGGTATCTCAGATAACAAATACAGATACACTTGCGGCTGTAGCTCAGATCTTGCAAAGTCCTCA
AGGCCAGCAGCTTCAACAATTAATACAAACCTTACAGATACAACAACAGAAGCCCCAGCCTTCCATTCTG
CAGGCCCTAGATGCTGGTCTTGTTGTTCAGTTGCAAGCTCTTACGGCACAACTTACAGCTGCAGCTGCAG
CTGCCAACACTCTTACTCCCTTAGAACAGGGAGTCTCCTTTAACAAGAAGTTGATGGATAGGTTTGATTT
TGGGGAAGACTCTGAGCATAGTGAAGAACCCAAAAAGGAAATTCCAGCTTCACAACTTTCTCACGTTTCA
GAATCTGTGAACAATTCCATTTTTCATCAGATAGCAGAACAACTACAACAGCAAAACCTAGAACATCTCA
GACAGCAGCTCTTGGAGCAGCAACAGCCTCAAAAGGCCACTCCTCAGGATAGTCAGGAAGGAACCTTTGG
GTCAGAGCATTCAGCGTCACCATCACAAGGGAGTAGTCAGCAGCATTTTCTTGAACCTGAAGTCAATTTG
GATGATTCCATAGATATTCAGCAACAGGATATGGATATAGATGAAGGGCAAGATGGAGTGGAAGAGGAGG
TCTTTGAACAAGAAGCTAAGAAAGTGGCGGTTCGCTCAAGATCAAGAACACATTCACGATCTCGTTCAAG
ATCACCAAGAAAACGAAGGTCTAGGTCACGGTCTGGCTCTAGAAAGCGTAAACACAGAAAGCGATCACGC
TCCCGCTCAAGAGAAAGAAAGAGGAAATCATCACGGTCGTATTCAAGTGAAAGGAGAGCCAGAGAAAGGG
AGAAAGAACGACAGAAAAAGGGATTACCTCCAATTAGATCTAAAACACTAAGTGTATGTAGTACTACTCT
CTGGGTTGGGCAAGTGGACAAGAAGGCAACACAGCAAGACTTAACCAACCTGTTTGAAGAGTTTGGACAG
ATTGAATCCATTAATATGATTCCTCCGCGAGGCTGTGCTTATGTCTGCATGGTTCATCGACAAGATGCAT
TTCGAGCTCTTCAGAAACTCAGTTCTGGATCATATAAAATTGGGTCCAAGGTCATTAAGATCGCTTGGGC
TTTAAACAAAGGTGTAAAAACAGAATACAAACAATTCTGGGATGTGGATCTTGGAGTTACATATATACCA
TGGGAAAAAGTTAAAGTGGATGACTTGGAAGGTTTTGCAGAAGGAGGCATGATTGATCAGGAGACTGTAA
ATACTGAGTGGGAAACTGTGAAAAGCTCAGAACCTGTTAAAGAGACGGTCCAGACAACTCAGAGCCCAAC
TCCAGTTGAAAAGGAGACAGTGGTCACAACCCAGGCAGAGGTTTTCCCTCCTCCTGTTGCTATGTTGCAG
ATTCCAGTGGCGCCAGCCGTGCCTACAGTTAGTTTAGTCCCACCAGCATTTCCTGTGTCGATGCCGGTTC
CTCCTCCTGGATTCAGTCCAATCCCTCCACCTCCTTTTTTAAGAGCAAGTTTTAACCCTTCACAACCACC
ACCTGGTTTCATGCCGCCTCCAGTTCCCCCACCTGTTGTGCCACCCCCTACGATTCCACCAGTAGTACCA
ACATCTTTAGTGCAGCCGTCATTATCCATGACACCGGAAACTGTGAAAGATGTTGGATTTGGTAGCCTTG
TTATACCAGGCGGTTCTGTTGCCAGCAATCTTGCTACTTCCGCTCTGCCAGCTGGAAATGTTTTTAATGC
TCCAACTAAACAGGCAGAGCCTGAAGAAAAAGTACCTCATCTTATAGACCACCAGATTTCTTCTGGTGAA
AACACCAGATCAGTGATTCCAAATGATATTTCAAGTAATGCTGCAATTTTAGGAGGACAGCCGCCAAATG
TGACAAGCAATTCTGGAATTCTGGGAGTCCAAAGACCAAATGTATCAAGTAATTCTGAAATTCTTGGGGT
CCGGCCATCTAATGTTTCCAGTAGTTCTGGGATTATTGCAGCCCAACCACCAAATATTCTAAATAACTCT
GGAATATTGGGAATACAGCCACCCAGTGTGTCAAATAGTTCTGGACTTTTGGGAGTGCTACCCCCAAATA
TACCTAACAATTCTGGACTTGTAGGAGTACAGCCACCAAATGTTCCAAATACTCCTGGACTTCTGGGAAC
ACAGCCACCAGCTGGACCTCAAAACTTACCCCCTTTAAGTATCCCTAATCAAAGGATGCCCACAATGCCA
ATGTTAGACATTCGTCCGGGACTAATACCACAGGCACCTGGGCCAAGATTCCCTTTAATACAGCCTGGAA
TTCCACCCCAACGGGGAATCCCACCCCCATCGGTACTTGATTCAGCTCTTCATCCACCACCCCGTGGACC
TTTTCCTCCAGGAGATATTTTTAGTCAACCAGAAAGACCTTTTTTAGCTCCTGGAAGACAAAGCGTAGAC
AATGTTACTAACCCAGAAAAAAGGATACCACTTGGGAATGATAACATTCAACAGGAAGGAGATAGAGATT
ACCGGTTTCCTCCTATAGAAACCAGGGAAAGCATTAGTAGACCTCCCCCTGTGGATGTTAGAGATGTGGT
TGGGCGGCCTATAGATCCAAGAGAAGGTCCTGGACGGCCTCCACTAGATGGTAGGGATCATTTTGGAAGA
CCTCCTGTAGATATAAGAGAGAATCTTGTGAGGCCAGGTATAGATCATCTTGGTCGAAGAGACCACTTTG
GCTTTAATCCAGAGAAGCCCTGGGGGCATAGAGGAGATTTTGATGAGAGAGAGCATCGGGTTCTACCGGT
CTATGGTGGTCCAAAAGGCTTACATGAAGAAAGAGGTAGATTTCGGTCTGGAAACTATCGATTTGATCCT
AGAAGTGGTCCTTGGAACCGAGGATTTGGACAAGAAGTTCACAGAGATTTTGATGACCGCAGAAGACCCT
GGGAGAGGCAAAGGGATAGGGATGACAGAGATTTTGATTTCTGCAGAGAAATGAATGGAAATCGTCTTGG
ACGAGACAGAATTCAAAACACTTGGGTTCCCCCTCCTCATGCTCGGGTTTTTGATTATTTTGAAGGGGCC
ACTTCTCAACGAAAAGGTGATAATGTGCCTCAGGTTAATGGTGAAAATACAGAGAGACATGCTCAGCCAC
CACCTATACCAGTACAGAATGATCCTGAACTTTATGAAAAACTGACATCTTCAAATGAAATAAACAAGGA
GAAGAGTGACACAGTTGCTGATATAGAAAGTGAACCAGTGGTAGAAAGCACAGAAACTGAGGGGACATAA
AACCCAGCTTTCTTGTACAAAGTGGTTGATATCCAGCACAGTGGCGGCCGCTCAAGTCTAGAGGGCCCGC
GGTTCGAAGGTAAGCCTATCCCTAACCCTCTCCTCGGTCTCGATTCTACGCGTACCGGATCCGCGGCCGC
ATAGATAACTGATCCAGTGTGCCTCGAGTCTAGAGGGCCCGTTTAAACCCGCTGATCAGCCTCGACTGTG
CCTTCTAGTTGCCAGCCATCTGTTGTTTGCCCCTCCCCCGTGCCTTCCTTGACCCTGGAAGGTGCCACTC
CCACTGTCCTTTCCTAATAAAATGAGGAAATTGCATCGCATTGTCTGAGTAGGTGTCATTCTATTCTGGG
GGGTGGGGTGGGGCAGGACAGCAAGGGGGAGGATTGGGAAGACAATAGCAGGCATGCTGGGGATGCGGTG
GGCTCTATGGCTTCTGAGGCGGAAAGAACCAGCTGGGGCTCTAGGGGGTATCCCC
[124 nt withheld, positions 6076-6199]
C
[91 nt withheld, positions 6201-6291]
AGGGTGATGGTTCACGTACCTAGAAGTTCCTATTCCGAAGTTCCTATTCTCTAGAAAGTATAGGAACTTC
CTTGGCCAAAAAGCCTGAACTCACCGCGACGTCTGTCGAGAAGTTTCTGATCGAAAAGTTCGACAGCGTC
TCCGACCTGATGCAGCTCTCGGAGGGCGAAGAATCTCGTGCTTTCAGCTTCGATGTAGGAGGGCGTGGAT
ATGTCCTGCGGGTAAATAGCTGCGCCGATGGTTTCTACAAAGATCGTTATGTTTATCGGCACTTTGCATC
GGCCGCGCTCCCGATTCCGGAAGTGCTTGACATTGGGGAGTTCAGCGAGAGCCTGACCTATTGCATCTCC
CGCCGTGCACAGGGTGTCACGTTGCAAGACCTGCCTGAAACCGAACTGCCCGCTGTTCTGCAGCCGGTCG
CGGAGGCCATGGATGCGATCGCTGCGGCCGATCTTAGCCAGACGAGCGGGTTCGGCCCATTCGGACCGCA
AGGAATCGGTCAATACACTACATGGCGTGATTTCATATGCGCGATTGCTGATCCCCATGTGTATCACTGG
CAAACTGTGATGGACGACACCGTCAGTGCGTCCGTCGCGCAGGCTCTCGATGAGCTGATGCTTTGGGCCG
AGGACTGCCCCGAAGTCCGGCACCTCGTGCACGCGGATTTCGGCTCCAACAATGTCCTGACGGACAATGG
CCGCATAACAGCGGTCATTGACTGGAGCGAGGCGATGTTCGGGGATTCCCAATACGAGGTCGCCAACATC
TTCTTCTGGAGGCCGTGGTTGGCTTGTATGGAGCAGCAGACGCGCTACTTCGAGCGGAGGCATCCGGAGC
TTGCAGGATCGCCGCGGCTCCGGGCGTATATGCTCCGCATTGGTCTTGACCAACTCTATCAGAGCTTGGT
TGACGGCAATTTCGATGATGCAGCTTGGGCGCAGGGTCGATGCGACGCAATCGTCCGATCCGGAGCCGGG
ACTGTCGGGCGTACACAAATCGCCCGCAGAAGCGCGGCCGTCTGGACCGATGGCTGTGTAGAAGTACTCG
CCGATAGTGGAAACCGACGCCCCAGCACTCGTCCGAGGGCAAAGGAATAGCACGTACTACGAGATTTCGA
TTCCACCGCCGCCTTCTATGAAAGGTTGGGCTTCGGAATCGTTTTCCGGGACGCCGGCTGGATGATCCTC
CAGCGCGGGGATCTCATGCTGGAGTTCTTCGCCCACCCCAACTTGTTTATTGCAGCTTATAATGGTTACA
AATAAAGCAATAGCATCACAAATTTCACAAATAAAGCATTTTTTTCACTGCATTCTAGTTGTGGTTTGTC
CAAACTCATCAATGTATCTTATCATGTCTGTATACCGTCGACCTCTAGCTAGAGCTTGGCGTAATCATGG
TCATAGCTGTTTCCTGTGTGAAATTGTTATCCGCTCACAATTCCACACAACATACGAGCCGGAAGCATAA
AGTGTAAAGCCTGGGGTGCCTAATGAGTGAGCTAACTCACATTAATTGCGTTGCGCTCACTGCCCGCTTT
CCAGTCGGGAAACCTGTCGTGCCAGCTGCATTAATGAATCGGCCAACGCGCGGGGAGAGGCGGTTTGCGT
ATTGGGCGCTCTTCCGCTTCCTCGCTCACTGACTCGCTGCGCTCGGTCGTTCGGCTGCGGCGAGCGGTAT
CAGCTCACTCAAAGGCGGTAATACGGTTATCCACAGAATCAGGGGATAACGCAGGAAAGAACATGTGAGC
AAAAGGCCAGCAAAAGGCCAGGAACCGTAAAAAGGCCGCGTTGCTGGCGTTTTTCCATAGGCTCCGCCCC
CCTGACGAGCATCACAAAAATCGACGCTCAAGTCAGAGGTGGCGAAACCCGACAGGACTATAAAGATACC
AGGCGTTTCCCCCTGGAAGCTCCCTCGTGCGCTCTCCTGTTCCGACCCTGCCGCTTACCGGATACCTGTC
CGCCTTTCTCCCTTCGGGAAGCGTGGCGCTTTCTCATAGCTCACGCTGTAGGTATCTCAGTTCGGTGTAG
GTCGTTCGCTCCAAGCTGGGCTGTGTGCACGAACCCCCCGTTCAGCCCGACCGCTGCGCCTTATCCGGTA
ACTATCGTCTTGAGTCCAACCCGGTAAGACACGACTTATCGCCACTGGCAGCAGCCACTGGTAACAGGAT
TAGCAGAGCGAGGTATGTAGGCGGTGCTACAGAGTTCTTGAAGTGGTGGCCTAACTACGGCTACACTAGA
AGGACAGTATTTGGTATCTGCGCTCTGCTGAAGCCAGTTACCTTCGGAAAAAGAGTTGGTAGCTCTTGAT
CCGGCAAACAAACCACCGCTGGTAGCGGTGGTTTTTTTGTTTGCAAGCAGCAGATTACGCGCAGAAAAAA
AGGATCTCAAGAAGATCCTTTGATCTTTTCTACGGGGTCTGACGCTCAGTGGAACGAAAACTCACGTTAA
GGGATTTTGGTCATGAGATTATCAAAAAGGATCTTCACCTAGATCCTTTTAAATTAAAAATGAAGTTTTA
AATCAATCTAAAGTATATATGAGTAAACTTGGTCTGACAGTTACCAATGCTTAATCAGTGAGGCACCTAT
CTCAGCGATCTGTCTATTTCGTTCATCCATAGTTGCCTGACTCCCCGTCGTGTAGATAACTACGATACGG
GAGGGCTTACCATCTGGCCCCAGTGCTGCAATGATACCGCGAGACCCACGCTCACCGGCTCCAGATTTAT
CAGCAATAAACCAGCCAGCCGGAAGGGCCGAGCGCAGAAGTGGTCCTGCAACTTTATCCGCCTCCATCCA
GTCTATTAATTGTTGCCGGGAAGCTAGAGTAAGTAGTTCGCCAGTTAATAGTTTGCGCAACGTTGTTGCC
ATTGCTACAGGCATCGTGGTGTCACGCTCGTCGTTTGGTATGGCTTCATTCAGCTCCGGTTCCCAACGAT
CAAGGCGAGTTACATGATCCCCCATGTTGTGCAAAAAAGCGGTTAGCTCCTTCGGTCCTCCGATCGTTGT
CAGAAGTAAGTTGGCCGCAGTGTTATCACTCATGGTTATGGCAGCACTGCATAATTCTCTTACTGTCATG
CCATCCGTAAGATGCTTTTCTGTGACTGGTGAGTACTCAACCAAGTCATTCTGAGAATAGTGTATGCGGC
GACCGAGTTGCTCTTGCCCGGCGTCAATACGGGATAATACCGCGCCACATAGCAGAACTTTAAAAGTGCT
CATCATTGGAAAACGTTCTTCGGGGCGAAAACTCTCAAGGATCTTACCGCTGTTGAGATCCAGTTCGATG
TAACCCACTCGTGCACCCAACTGATCTTCAGCATCTTTTACTTTCACCAGCGTTTCTGGGTGAGCAAAAA
CAGGAAGGCAAAATGCCGCAAAAAAGGGAATAAGGGCGACACGGAAATGTTGAATACTCATACTCTTCCT
TTTTCAATATTATTGAAGCATTTATCAGGGTTATTGTCTCATGAGCGGATACATATTTGAATGTATTTAG
AAAAATAAACAAATAGGGGTTCCGCGCACATTTCCCCGAAAAGTGCCACCTGACGTC
