Features (pLannotate 1.2.2; 25 found; start..end, strand, type, name):
      1..380     +  enhancer       CMV enhancer: human cytomegalovirus immediate early enhancer
    381..584     +  promoter       CMV promoter: human cytomegalovirus (CMV) immediate early promoter
    586..605     +  promoter       PLtetO-1 promoter (fragment): modified phage lambda PL promoter with tet operator sites (Lutz and Bujard, 1997)
    607..626     +  promoter       PLtetO-1 promoter (fragment): modified phage lambda PL promoter with tet operator sites (Lutz and Bujard, 1997)
    634..667     +  promoter       TRE3GV promoter (fragment): 3rd-generation Tet-responsive promoter that can be activated by binding of Tet-On® 3G, optimized for retroviral and lentiviral vectors
    756..1472    +  CDS            EGFP: EGFP is a basic (constitutively fluorescent) green fluorescent protein published in 1996, derived from Aequorea victoria. It is reported to be a rapidly-maturing weak dimer with moderate acid sensitivity.
   1479..1503    +  protein_bind   attB1: mutant version of attB; recombination site for the Gateway® BP reaction BP Clonase™
   1509..5321    +  CDS            SCAF8: SCAF8_HUMAN - Also known as CCAP7 From Homo sapiens (Human).
   5326..5350    -  protein_bind   attB2: mutant version of attB; recombination site for the Gateway® BP reaction BP Clonase™
   5403..5444    +  CDS            V5 tag: epitope tag from simian virus 5
   5488..5712    +  polyA_signal   bGH poly(A) signal: bovine growth hormone polyadenylation signal
   5716..5737    +  promoter       SV40 promoter (fragment): SV40 enhancer and early promoter
   5758..5991    +  rep_origin     f1 ori (fragment) (sequence partly withheld): f1 bacteriophage origin of replication; arrow indicates direction of (+) strand synthesis
   5996..6043    +  protein_bind   FRT: FLP-mediated recombination occurs in the 8-bp core sequence TCTAGAAA (Turan and Bode, 2011). FLP recombinase from the Saccharomyces cerevisiae 2μ plasmid
   6051..7073    +  CDS            HygR: aminoglycoside phosphotransferase from E. coli; aph(4)-Ia; confers resistance to hygromycin
   7083..7208    +  CDS            ble (fragment): BLE_KLEPN - Experimental evidence at protein level: Swiss-Prot protein existence level 1. Binding protein with a strong affinity to the bleomycin family of antibiotics. Binds to CL990; an antimitotic-antibiotic compound. From Klebsiella pneumoniae.
   7203..7324    +  polyA_signal   SV40 poly(A) signal: SV40 polyadenylation signal
   7397..7413    -  protein_bind   lac operator: The lac repressor binds to the lac operator to inhibit transcription in E. coli. This inhibition can be relieved by adding lactose or isopropyl-β-D-thiogalactopyranoside (IPTG). lac repressor encoded by lacI
   7421..7451    -  promoter       lac promoter: promoter for the E. coli lac operon
   7466..7487    -  protein_bind   CAP binding site: CAP binding activates transcription in the presence of cAMP. E. coli catabolite activator protein
   7500..7592    -  CDS            lacI (fragment): lac repressor; lacI; The lac repressor binds to the lac operator to inhibit transcription in E. coli. This inhibition can be relieved by adding lactose or isopropyl-β-D-thiogalactopyranoside (IPTG).
   7775..8363    -  rep_origin     ori: high-copy-number ColE1/pMB1/pBR322/pUC origin of replication
   8534..9394    -  CDS            AmpR: β-lactamase; bla; confers resistance to ampicillin, carbenicillin, and related antibiotics
   9395..9499    -  promoter       AmpR promoter: bla
   9558..9610    -  misc_feature   bom (fragment): basis of mobility region from pBR322
>Addgene plasmid #122472 | pFRT/TO/GFP-SCAF8 (CRISPR_resistant) | addgene full sequence | sequence record 237985 | Addgene NGS Result
GACATTGATTATTGACTAGTTATTAATAGTAATCAATTACGGGGTCATTAGTTCATAGCCCATATATGGA
GTTCCGCGTTACATAACTTACGGTAAATGGCCCGCCTGGCTGACCGCCCAACGACCCCCGCCCATTGACG
TCAATAATGACGTATGTTCCCATAGTAACGCCAATAGGGACTTTCCATTGACGTCAATGGGTGGAGTATT
TACGGTAAACTGCCCACTTGGCAGTACATCAAGTGTATCATATGCCAAGTACGCCCCCTATTGACGTCAA
TGACGGTAAATGGCCCGCCTGGCATTATGCCCAGTACATGACCTTATGGGACTTTCCTACTTGGCAGTAC
ATCTACGTATTAGTCATCGCTATTACCATGGTGATGCGGTTTTGGCAGTACATCAATGGGCGTGGATAGC
GGTTTGACTCACGGGGATTTCCAAGTCTCCACCCCATTGACGTCAATGGGAGTTTGTTTTGGCACCAAAA
TCAACGGGACTTTCCAAAATGTCGTAACAACTCCGCCCCATTGACGCAAATGGGCGGTAGGCGTGTACGG
TGGGAGGTCTATATAAGCAGAGCTCTCCCTATCAGTGATAGAGATCTCCCTATCAGTGATAGAGATCGTC
GACGAGCTCGTTTAGTGAACCGTCAGATCGCCTGGAGACGCCATCCACGCTGTTTTGACCTCCATAGAAG
ACACCGGGACCGATCCAGCCTCCGGACTCTAGCGTTTAAACTTAAGCTTGGTACCATGGTGAGCAAGGGC
GAGGAGCTGTTCACCGGGGTGGTGCCCATCCTGGTCGAGCTGGACGGCGACGTAAACGGCCACAAGTTCA
GCGTGTCCGGCGAGGGCGAGGGCGATGCCACCTACGGCAAGCTGACCCTGAAGTTCATCTGCACCACCGG
CAAGCTGCCCGTGCCCTGGCCCACCCTCGTGACCACCCTGACCTACGGCGTGCAGTGCTTCAGCCGCTAC
CCCGACCACATGAAGCAGCACGACTTCTTCAAGTCCGCCATGCCCGAAGGCTACGTCCAGGAGCGCACCA
TCTTCTTCAAGGACGACGGCAACTACAAGACCCGCGCCGAGGTGAAGTTCGAGGGCGACACCCTGGTGAA
CCGCATCGAGCTGAAGGGCATCGACTTCAAGGAGGACGGCAACATCCTGGGGCACAAGCTGGAGTACAAC
TACAACAGCCACAACGTCTATATCATGGCCGACAAGCAGAAGAACGGCATCAAGGTGAACTTCAAGATCC
GCCACAACATCGAGGACGGCAGCGTGCAGCTCGCCGACCACTACCAGCAGAACACCCCCATCGGCGACGG
CCCCGTGCTGCTGCCCGACAACCACTACCTGAGCACCCAGTCCGCCCTGAGCAAAGACCCCAACGAGAAG
CGCGATCACATGGTCCTGCTGGAGTTCGTGACCGCCGCCGGGATCACTCTCGGCATGGACGAGCTGTACA
AGAAGCTTACAAGTTTGTACAAAAAAGCAGGCTTCACCATGGAGGCCGTGAAGACCTTCAATAGCGAGTT
GTATTCCCTGAATGACTATAAACCACCCATTTCGAAAGCGAAAATGACCCAAATTACTAAGGCAGCCATC
AAAGCTATTAAGTTCTATAAACATGTGGTACAGAGTGTTGAGAAGTTTATTCAGAAATGTAAACCAGAAT
ACAAAGTACCTGGACTTTATGTTATTGACTCCATTGTGCGACAATCCCGACATCAGTTTGGTCAAGAAAA
GGATGTGTTTGCACCCAGATTTAGTAATAACATCATTAGCACTTTCCAGAATTTATATCGTTGCCCTGGG
GATGACAAGAGTAAAATAGTGAGAGTACTAAACTTATGGCAGAAGAATAATGTATTTAAGAGTGAGATTA
TTCAGCCCCTTTTGGATATGGCAGCCGGGATTCCGCCTCCAGTTGTCACACCTGTTTTGGCCAGCACTAC
CACTGCTATGAGCAATACTCCAGGAACTCCAGTCACGCCGGTCACGCCTGCCAATGTGGTTCAGGGATTG
CCAGACCCATGGGTATCTCAGATAACAAATACAGATACACTTGCGGCTGTAGCTCAGATCTTGCAAAGTC
CTCAAGGCCAGCAGCTTCAACAATTAATACAAACCTTACAGATACAACAACAGAAGCCCCAGCCTTCCAT
TCTGCAGGCCCTAGATGCTGGTCTTGTTGTTCAGTTGCAAGCTCTTACGGCACAACTTACAGCTGCAGCT
GCAGCTGCCAACACTCTTACTCCCTTAGAACAGGGAGTCTCCTTTAACAAGAAGTTGATGGATAGGTTTG
ATTTTGGGGAAGACTCTGAGCATAGTGAAGAACCCAAAAAGGAAATTCCAGCTTCACAACTTTCTCACGT
TTCAGAATCTGTGAACAATTCCATTTTTCATCAGATAGCAGAACAACTACAACAGCAAAACCTAGAACAT
CTCAGACAGCAGCTCTTGGAGCAGCAACAGCCTCAAAAGGCCACTCCTCAGGATAGTCAGGAAGGAACCT
TTGGGTCAGAGCATTCAGCGTCACCATCACAAGGGAGTAGTCAGCAGCATTTTCTTGAACCTGAAGTCAA
TTTGGATGATTCCATAGATATTCAGCAACAGGATATGGATATAGATGAAGGGCAAGATGGAGTGGAAGAG
GAGGTCTTTGAACAAGAAGCTAAGAAAGTGGCGGTTCGCTCAAGATCAAGAACACATTCACGATCTCGTT
CAAGATCACCAAGAAAACGAAGGTCTAGGTCACGGTCTGGCTCTAGAAAGCGTAAACACAGAAAGCGATC
ACGCTCCCGCTCAAGAGAAAGAAAGAGGAAATCATCACGGTCGTATTCAAGTGAAAGGAGAGCCAGAGAA
AGGGAGAAAGAACGACAGAAAAAGGGATTACCTCCAATTAGATCTAAAACACTAAGTGTATGTAGTACTA
CTCTCTGGGTTGGGCAAGTGGACAAGAAGGCAACACAGCAAGACTTAACCAACCTGTTTGAAGAGTTTGG
ACAGATTGAATCCATTAATATGATTCCTCCGCGAGGCTGTGCTTATGTCTGCATGGTTCATCGACAAGAT
GCATTTCGAGCTCTTCAGAAACTCAGTTCTGGATCATATAAAATTGGGTCCAAGGTCATTAAGATCGCTT
GGGCTTTAAACAAAGGTGTAAAAACAGAATACAAACAATTCTGGGATGTGGATCTTGGAGTTACATATAT
ACCATGGGAAAAAGTTAAAGTGGATGACTTGGAAGGTTTTGCAGAAGGAGGCATGATTGATCAGGAGACT
GTAAATACTGAGTGGGAAACTGTGAAAAGCTCAGAACCTGTTAAAGAGACGGTCCAGACAACTCAGAGCC
CAACTCCAGTTGAAAAGGAGACAGTGGTCACAACCCAGGCAGAGGTTTTCCCTCCTCCTGTTGCTATGTT
GCAGATTCCAGTGGCGCCAGCCGTGCCTACAGTTAGTTTAGTCCCACCAGCATTTCCTGTGTCGATGCCG
GTTCCTCCTCCTGGATTCAGTCCAATCCCTCCACCTCCTTTTTTAAGAGCAAGTTTTAACCCTTCACAAC
CACCACCTGGTTTCATGCCGCCTCCAGTTCCCCCACCTGTTGTGCCACCCCCTACGATTCCACCAGTAGT
ACCAACATCTTTAGTGCAGCCGTCATTATCCATGACACCGGAAACTGTGAAAGATGTTGGATTTGGTAGC
CTTGTTATACCAGGCGGTTCTGTTGCCAGCAATCTTGCTACTTCCGCTCTGCCAGCTGGAAATGTTTTTA
ATGCTCCAACTAAACAGGCAGAGCCTGAAGAAAAAGTACCTCATCTTATAGACCACCAGATTTCTTCTGG
TGAAAACACCAGATCAGTGATTCCAAATGATATTTCAAGTAATGCTGCAATTTTAGGAGGACAGCCGCCA
AATGTGACAAGCAATTCTGGAATTCTGGGAGTCCAAAGACCAAATGTATCAAGTAATTCTGAAATTCTTG
GGGTCCGGCCATCTAATGTTTCCAGTAGTTCTGGGATTATTGCAGCCCAACCACCAAATATTCTAAATAA
CTCTGGAATATTGGGAATACAGCCACCCAGTGTGTCAAATAGTTCTGGACTTTTGGGAGTGCTACCCCCA
AATATACCTAACAATTCTGGACTTGTAGGAGTACAGCCACCAAATGTTCCAAATACTCCTGGACTTCTGG
GAACACAGCCACCAGCTGGACCTCAAAACTTACCCCCTTTAAGTATCCCTAATCAAAGGATGCCCACAAT
GCCAATGTTAGACATTCGTCCGGGACTAATACCACAGGCACCTGGGCCAAGATTCCCTTTAATACAGCCT
GGAATTCCACCCCAACGGGGAATCCCACCCCCATCGGTACTTGATTCAGCTCTTCATCCACCACCCCGTG
GACCTTTTCCTCCAGGAGATATTTTTAGTCAACCAGAAAGACCTTTTTTAGCTCCTGGAAGACAAAGCGT
AGACAATGTTACTAACCCAGAAAAAAGGATACCACTTGGGAATGATAACATTCAACAGGAAGGAGATAGA
GATTATCGGTTTCCTCCTATAGAAACCAGGGAAAGCATTAGTAGACCTCCCCCTGTGGATGTTAGAGATG
TGGTTGGGCGGCCTATAGATCCAAGAGAAGGTCCTGGACGGCCTCCACTAGATGGTAGGGATCATTTTGG
AAGACCTCCTGTAGATATAAGAGAGAATCTTGTGAGGCCAGGTATAGATCATCTTGGTCGAAGAGACCAC
TTTGGCTTTAATCCAGAGAAGCCCTGGGGGCATAGAGGAGATTTTGATGAGAGAGAGCATCGGGTTCTAC
CGGTCTATGGTGGTCCAAAAGGCTTACATGAAGAAAGAGGTAGATTTCGGTCTGGAAACTATCGATTTGA
TCCTAGAAGTGGTCCTTGGAACCGAGGATTTGGACAAGAAGTTCACAGAGATTTTGATGACCGCAGAAGA
CCCTGGGAGAGGCAAAGGGATAGGGATGACAGAGATTTTGATTTCTGCAGAGAAATGAATGGAAATCGTC
TTGGACGAGACAGAATTCAAAACACTTGGGTTCCCCCTCCTCATGCTCGGGTTTTTGATTATTTTGAAGG
GGCCACTTCTCAACGAAAAGGTGATAATGTGCCTCAGGTTAATGGTGAAAATACAGAGAGACATGCTCAG
CCACCACCTATACCAGTACAGAATGATCCTGAACTTTATGAAAAACTGACATCTTCAAATGAAATAAACA
AGGAGAAGAGTGACACAGTTGCTGATATAGAAAGTGAACCAGTGGTAGAAAGCACAGAAACTGAGGGGAC
ATAAAACCCAGCTTTCTTGTACAAAGTGGTTGATATCCAGCACAGTGGCGGCCGCTCAAGTCTAGAGGGC
CCGCGGTTCGAAGGTAAGCCTATCCCTAACCCTCTCCTCGGTCTCGATTCTACGCTCGAGTCTAGAGGGC
CCGTTTAAACCCGCTGATCAGCCTCGACTGTGCCTTCTAGTTGCCAGCCATCTGTTGTTTGCCCCTCCCC
CGTGCCTTCCTTGACCCTGGAAGGTGCCACTCCCACTGTCCTTTCCTAATAAAATGAGGAAATTGCATCG
CATTGTCTGAGTAGGTGTCATTCTATTCTGGGGGGTGGGGTGGGGCAGGACAGCAAGGGGGAGGATTGGG
AAGACAATAGCAGGCATGCTGGGGATGCGGTGGGCTCTATGGCTTCTGAGGCGGAAAGAACCAGCTGGGG
CTCTAGGGGGTATCCCC
[124 nt withheld, positions 5758-5881]
C
[91 nt withheld, positions 5883-5973]
AGGGTGATGGTTCACGTACCTAGAAGTTCCTATTCCGAAGTTCCTATTCTCTAGAAAGTATAGGAACTTC
CTTGGCCAAAAAGCCTGAACTCACCGCGACGTCTGTCGAGAAGTTTCTGATCGAAAAGTTCGACAGCGTC
TCCGACCTGATGCAGCTCTCGGAGGGCGAAGAATCTCGTGCTTTCAGCTTCGATGTAGGAGGGCGTGGAT
ATGTCCTGCGGGTAAATAGCTGCGCCGATGGTTTCTACAAAGATCGTTATGTTTATCGGCACTTTGCATC
GGCCGCGCTCCCGATTCCGGAAGTGCTTGACATTGGGGAATTCAGCGAGAGCCTGACCTATTGCATCTCC
CGCCGTGCACAGGGTGTCACGTTGCAAGACCTGCCTGAAACCGAACTGCCCGCTGTTCTGCAGCCGGTCG
CGGAGGCCATGGATGCGATCGCTGCGGCCGATCTTAGCCAGACGAGCGGGTTCGGCCCATTCGGACCGCA
AGGAATCGGTCAATACACTACATGGCGTGATTTCATATGCGCGATTGCTGATCCCCATGTGTATCACTGG
CAAACTGTGATGGACGACACCGTCAGTGCGTCCGTCGCGCAGGCTCTCGATGAGCTGATGCTTTGGGCCG
AGGACTGCCCCGAAGTCCGGCACCTCGTGCACGCGGATTTCGGCTCCAACAATGTCCTGACGGACAATGG
CCGCATAACAGCGGTCATTGACTGGAGCGAGGCGATGTTCGGGGATTCCCAATACGAGGTCGCCAACATC
TTCTTCTGGAGGCCGTGGTTGGCTTGTATGGAGCAGCAGACGCGCTACTTCGAGCGGAGGCATCCGGAGC
TTGCAGGATCGCCGCGGCTCCGGGCGTATATGCTCCGCATTGGTCTTGACCAACTCTATCAGAGCTTGGT
TGACGGCAATTTCGATGATGCAGCTTGGGCGCAGGGTCGATGCGACGCAATCGTCCGATCCGGAGCCGGG
ACTGTCGGGCGTACACAAATCGCCCGCAGAAGCGCGGCCGTCTGGACCGATGGCTGTGTAGAAGTACTCG
CCGATAGTGGAAACCGACGCCCCAGCACTCGTCCGAGGGCAAAGGAATAGCACGTACTACGAGATTTCGA
TTCCACCGCCGCCTTCTATGAAAGGTTGGGCTTCGGAATCGTTTTCCGGGACGCCGGCTGGATGATCCTC
CAGCGCGGGGATCTCATGCTGGAGTTCTTCGCCCACCCCAACTTGTTTATTGCAGCTTATAATGGTTACA
AATAAAGCAATAGCATCACAAATTTCACAAATAAAGCATTTTTTTCACTGCATTCTAGTTGTGGTTTGTC
CAAACTCATCAATGTATCTTATCATGTCTGTATACCGTCGACCTCTAGCTAGAGCTTGGCGTAATCATGG
TCATAGCTGTTTCCTGTGTGAAATTGTTATCCGCTCACAATTCCACACAACATACGAGCCGGAAGCATAA
AGTGTAAAGCCTGGGGTGCCTAATGAGTGAGCTAACTCACATTAATTGCGTTGCGCTCACTGCCCGCTTT
CCAGTCGGGAAACCTGTCGTGCCAGCTGCATTAATGAATCGGCCAACGCGCGGGGAGAGGCGGTTTGCGT
ATTGGGCGCTCTTCCGCTTCCTCGCTCACTGACTCGCTGCGCTCGGTCGTTCGGCTGCGGCGAGCGGTAT
CAGCTCACTCAAAGGCGGTAATACGGTTATCCACAGAATCAGGGGATAACGCAGGAAAGAACATGTGAGC
AAAAGGCCAGCAAAAGGCCAGGAACCGTAAAAAGGCCGCGTTGCTGGCGTTTTTCCATAGGCTCCGCCCC
CCTGACGAGCATCACAAAAATCGACGCTCAAGTCAGAGGTGGCGAAACCCGACAGGACTATAAAGATACC
AGGCGTTTCCCCCTGGAAGCTCCCTCGTGCGCTCTCCTGTTCCGACCCTGCCGCTTACCGGATACCTGTC
CGCCTTTCTCCCTTCGGGAAGCGTGGCGCTTTCTCATAGCTCACGCTGTAGGTATCTCAGTTCGGTGTAG
GTCGTTCGCTCCAAGCTGGGCTGTGTGCACGAACCCCCCGTTCAGCCCGACCGCTGCGCCTTATCCGGTA
ACTATCGTCTTGAGTCCAACCCGGTAAGACACGACTTATCGCCACTGGCAGCAGCCACTGGTAACAGGAT
TAGCAGAGCGAGGTATGTAGGCGGTGCTACAGAGTTCTTGAAGTGGTGGCCTAACTACGGCTACACTAGA
AGAACAGTATTTGGTATCTGCGCTCTGCTGAAGCCAGTTACCTTCGGAAAAAGAGTTGGTAGCTCTTGAT
CCGGCAAACAAACCACCGCTGGTAGCGGTGGTTTTTTTGTTTGCAAGCAGCAGATTACGCGCAGAAAAAA
AGGATCTCAAGAAGATCCTTTGATCTTTTCTACGGGGTCTGACGCTCAGTGGAACGAAAACTCACGTTAA
GGGATTTTGGTCATGAGATTATCAAAAAGGATCTTCACCTAGATCCTTTTAAATTAAAAATGAAGTTTTA
AATCAATCTAAAGTATATATGAGTAAACTTGGTCTGACAGTTACCAATGCTTAATCAGTGAGGCACCTAT
CTCAGCGATCTGTCTATTTCGTTCATCCATAGTTGCCTGACTCCCCGTCGTGTAGATAACTACGATACGG
GAGGGCTTACCATCTGGCCCCAGTGCTGCAATGATACCGCGAGACCCACGCTCACCGGCTCCAGATTTAT
CAGCAATAAACCAGCCAGCCGGAAGGGCCGAGCGCAGAAGTGGTCCTGCAACTTTATCCGCCTCCATCCA
GTCTATTAATTGTTGCCGGGAAGCTAGAGTAAGTAGTTCGCCAGTTAATAGTTTGCGCAACGTTGTTGCC
ATTGCTACAGGCATCGTGGTGTCACGCTCGTCGTTTGGTATGGCTTCATTCAGCTCCGGTTCCCAACGAT
CAAGGCGAGTTACATGATCCCCCATGTTGTGCAAAAAAGCGGTTAGCTCCTTCGGTCCTCCGATCGTTGT
CAGAAGTAAGTTGGCCGCAGTGTTATCACTCATGGTTATGGCAGCACTGCATAATTCTCTTACTGTCATG
CCATCCGTAAGATGCTTTTCTGTGACTGGTGAGTACTCAACCAAGTCATTCTGAGAATAGTGTATGCGGC
GACCGAGTTGCTCTTGCCCGGCGTCAATACGGGATAATACCGCGCCACATAGCAGAACTTTAAAAGTGCT
CATCATTGGAAAACGTTCTTCGGGGCGAAAACTCTCAAGGATCTTACCGCTGTTGAGATCCAGTTCGATG
TAACCCACTCGTGCACCCAACTGATCTTCAGCATCTTTTACTTTCACCAGCGTTTCTGGGTGAGCAAAAA
CAGGAAGGCAAAATGCCGCAAAAAAGGGAATAAGGGCGACACGGAAATGTTGAATACTCATACTCTTCCT
TTTTCAATATTATTGAAGCATTTATCAGGGTTATTGTCTCATGAGCGGATACATATTTGAATGTATTTAG
AAAAATAAACAAATAGGGGTTCCGCGCACATTTCCCCGAAAAGTGCCACCTGACGTCGACGGATCGGGAG
ATCTCCCGATCCCCTATGGTGCACTCTCAGTACAATCTGCTCTGATGCCGCATAGTTAAGCCAGTATCTG
CTCCCTGCTTGTGTGTTGGAGGTCGCTGAGTAGTGCGCGAGCAAAATTTAAGCTACAACAAGGCAAGGCT
TGACCGACAATTGCATGAAGAATCTGCTTAGGGTTAGGCGTTTTGCGCTGCTTCGCGATGTACGGGCCAG
ATATACGCGTT
